Addgene plasmid #105080: pXNubWtgate
Purpose: (Empty Backbone) Yeast mating-based Split Ubiquitin Assay, positive control
Depositing lab: Wolf Frommer. Depositing organization: Eberhard Karls Universitaet Tuebingen. Publication: K+ channel interactions detected by a genetic system optimized for systematic studies of membrane protein interactions. Obrdlik P, El-Bakkoury M, Hamacher T, Cappellaro C, Vilarino C, Fleischer C, Ellerbrok H, Kamuzinzi R, Ledent V, Blaudez D, Sanders D, Revuelta JL, Boles E, Andre B, Frommer WB. Proc Natl Acad Sci U S A. 2004 Aug 17;101(33):12242-7. Epub 2004 Aug 6. 10.1073/pnas.0404467101 PubMed 15299147.
Backbone
  Vector backbone: pXNubWtgate
  Vector type: Yeast Expression
  Selectable markers: TRP1 ; G418
  Tag / fusion protein: NubI (C terminal on backbone)
Growth in bacteria
  Bacterial resistance: Ampicillin, 100 μg/mL
  Growth temperature: 37°C
  Growth strain: DH5alpha
  Copy number: High Copy
Gene/Insert
  Gene/Insert name: None
  Tag / fusion protein: NubI (C terminal on backbone)
Terms and licenses: Academic/Nonprofit Terms; Industry Terms: Not Available to Industry
How to cite: pXNubWtgate was a gift from Wolf Frommer (Addgene plasmid # 105080 ; http://n2t.net/addgene:105080 ; RRID:Addgene_105080)
