[The description below was written by a language model from this plasmid's Addgene catalogue record and pLannotate feature annotations shown in this document.]
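Description:
pXNubWtgate is an empty-backbone yeast expression vector for the mating-based split-ubiquitin assay, a genetic system for detecting interactions between membrane proteins, where it is recorded as serving for positive controls. It is an E. coli–yeast shuttle plasmid of about 8.1 kb. In bacteria it replicates from a high-copy ColE1/pUC-type origin and is selected through the AmpR β-lactamase gene. An f1 phage origin and remnants of lacZα, the lac promoter/operator, rop and bom are carried over from the parental cloning vectors. In Saccharomyces cerevisiae it is maintained episomally by the 2μ origin and selected by the TRP1 auxotrophic marker, which complements tryptophan auxotrophy.

The expression cassette is driven by the constitutive ADH1 promoter and closed by the ADH1 terminator. Between them lie attB1 and attB2 recombination sites flanking a kanMX cassette, which accounts for the G418 marker listed in the record. Its position between the att sites suggests it acts as a replaceable stuffer that is lost when an open reading frame is introduced, although the record does not describe the cloning procedure. Downstream of attB2 are a fragment of yeast ubiquitin and a partial HA epitope tag, corresponding to the NubI moiety listed as a C-terminal tag, so an inserted protein would carry Nub at its C terminus.

NubI is the wild-type N-terminal half of ubiquitin. It reassociates spontaneously with the C-terminal half (Cub) on a bait fusion, independently of any interaction between the fused proteins. Fusions made in this vector therefore test whether a Cub bait is expressed and competent to activate the reporters.
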