Features (pLannotate 1.2.2; 22 found; start..end, strand, type, name):
      2..1344    -  rep_origin     2μ ori: yeast 2μ plasmid origin of replication
   1412..1447    +  CDS            rop (fragment): Rop protein, which maintains plasmids at low copy number; rop
   1549..1598    +  misc_feature   bom (fragment): basis of mobility region from pBR322
   1737..1884    +  promoter       TRP1 promoter: S. cerevisiae TRP1
   1885..2559    +  CDS            TRP1: phosphoribosylanthranilate isomerase, required for tryptophan biosynthesis; S. cerevisiae TRP1; yeast auxotrophic marker
   2610..2661    +  misc_feature   bom (fragment): basis of mobility region from pBR322
   2689..3117    -  rep_origin     f1 ori (sequence partly withheld): f1 bacteriophage origin of replication; arrow indicates direction of (+) strand synthesis
   3121..3275    -  CDS            lacZα (fragment): LacZα fragment of β-galactosidase; lacZ fragment
   3297..4001    +  promoter       ADH1 promoter: S. cerevisiae ADH1; promoter for alcohol dehydrogenase 1
   4011..4035    +  protein_bind   attB1: mutant version of attB; recombination site for the Gateway® BP reaction BP Clonase™
   4122..5478    +  gene           kanMX: yeast selectable marker conferring kanamycin resistance (Wach et al., 1994)
   5532..5556    -  protein_bind   attB2: mutant version of attB; recombination site for the Gateway® BP reaction BP Clonase™
   5588..5698    +  CDS            ubiquitin (fragment): Saccharomyces cerevisiae ubiquitin
   5702..5724    +  CDS            HA (fragment): HA (human influenza hemagglutinin) epitope tag
   5753..5940    +  terminator     ADH1 terminator: S. cerevisiae ADH1; transcription terminator for the S. cerevisiae alcohol dehydrogenase 1 (ADH1) gene
   5988..6004    -  protein_bind   lac operator: The lac repressor binds to the lac operator to inhibit transcription in E. coli. This inhibition can be relieved by adding lactose or isopropyl-β-D-thiogalactopyranoside (IPTG). lac repressor encoded by lacI
   6012..6042    -  promoter       lac promoter: promoter for the E. coli lac operon
   6057..6078    -  protein_bind   CAP binding site: CAP binding activates transcription in the presence of cAMP. E. coli catabolite activator protein
   6091..6183    -  CDS            lacI (fragment): lac repressor; lacI; The lac repressor binds to the lac operator to inhibit transcription in E. coli. This inhibition can be relieved by adding lactose or isopropyl-β-D-thiogalactopyranoside (IPTG).
   6366..6954    -  rep_origin     ori: high-copy-number ColE1/pMB1/pBR322/pUC origin of replication
   7125..7985    -  CDS            AmpR: β-lactamase; bla; confers resistance to ampicillin, carbenicillin, and related antibiotics
   7986..8090    -  promoter       AmpR promoter: bla
>Addgene plasmid #105080 | pXNubWtgate | addgene full sequence | sequence record 204212 | Addgene NGS Result
GAACGAAGCATCTGTGCTTCATTTTGTAGAACAAAAATGCAACGCGAGAGCGCTAATTTTTCAAACAAAG
AATCTGAGCTGCATTTTTACAGAACAGAAATGCAACGCGAAAGCGCTATTTTACCAACGAAGAATCTGTG
CTTCATTTTTGTAAAACAAAAATGCAACGCGAGAGCGCTAATTTTTCAAACAAAGAATCTGAGCTGCATT
TTTACAGAACAGAAATGCAACGCGAGAGCGCTATTTTACCAACAAAGAATCTATACTTCTTTTTTGTTCT
ACAAAAATGCATCCCGAGAGCGCTATTTTTCTAACAAAGCATCTTAGATTACTTTTTTTCTCCTTTGTGC
GCTCTATAATGCAGTCTCTTGATAACTTTTTGCACTGTAGGTCCGTTAAGGTTAGAAGAAGGCTACTTTG
GTGTCTATTTTCTCTTCCATAAAAAAAGCCTGACTCCACTTCCCGCGTTTACTGATTACTAGCGAAGCTG
CGGGTGCATTTTTTCAAGATAAAGGCATCCCCGATTATATTCTATACCGATGTGGATTGCGCATACTTTG
TGAACAGAAAGTGATAGCGTTGATGATTCTTCATTGGTCAGAAAATTATGAACGGTTTCTTCTATTTTGT
CTCTATATACTACGTATAGGAAATGTTTACATTTTCGTATTGTTTTCGATTCACTCTATGAATAGTTCTT
ACTACAATTTTTTTGTCTAAAGAGTAATACTAGAGATAAACATAAAAAATGTAGAGGTCGAGTTTAGATG
CAAGTTCAAGGAGCGAAAGGTGGATGGGTAGGTTATATAGGGATATAGCACAGAGATATATAGCAAAGAG
ATACTTTTGAGCAATGTTTGTGGAAGCGGTATTCGCAATATTTTAGTAGCTCGTTACAGTCCGGTGCGTT
TTTGGTTTTTTGAAAGTGCGTCTTCAGAGCGCTTTTGGTTTTCAAAAGCGCTCTGAAGTTCCTATACTTT
CTAGAGAATAGGAACTTCGGAATAGGAACTTCAAAGCGTTTCCGAAAACGAGCGCTTCCGAAAATGCAAC
GCGAGCTGCGCACATACAGCTCACTGTTCACGTCGCACCTATATCTGCGTGTTGCCTGTATATATATATA
CATGAGAAGAACGGCATAGTGCGTGTTTATGCTTAAATGCGTACTTATATGCGTCTATTTATGTAGGATG
AAAGGTAGTCTAGTACCTCCTGTGATATTATCCCATTCCATGCGGGGTATCGTATGCTTCCTTCAGCACT
ACCCTTTAGCTGTTCTATATGCTGCCACTCCTCAATTGGATTAGTCTCATCCTTCAATGCTATCATTTCC
TTTGATATTGGATCATACTAAGAAACCATTATTATCATGACATTAACCTATAAAAATAGGCGTATCACGA
GGCCCTTTCGTCTCGCGCGTTTCGGTGATGACGGTGAAAACCTCTGACACATGCAGCTCCCGGAGACGGT
CACAGCTTGTCTGTAAGCGGATGCCGGGAGCAGACAAGCCCGTCAGGGCGCGTCAGCGGGTGTTGGCGGG
TGTCGGGGCTGGCTTAACTATGCGGCATCAGAGCAGATTGTACTGAGAGTGCACCATAGATCAACGACAT
TACTATATATATAATATAGGAAGCATTTAATAGAACAGCATCGTAATATATGTGTACTTTGCAGTTATGA
CGCCAGATGGCAGTAGTGGAAGATATTCTTTATTGAAAAATAGCTTGTCACCTTACGTACAATCTTGATC
CGGAGCTTTTCTTTTTTTGCCGATTAAGAATTAATTCGGTCGAAAAAAGAAAAGGAGAGGGCCAAGAGGG
AGGGCATTGGTGACTATTGAGCACGTGAGTATACGTGATTAAGCACACAAAGGCAGCTTGGAGTATGTCT
GTTATTAATTTCACAGGTAGTTCTGGTCCATTGGTGAAAGTTTGCGGCTTGCAGAGCACAGAGGCCGCAG
AATGTGCTCTAGATTCCGATGCTGACTTGCTGGGTATTATATGTGTGCCCAATAGAAAGAGAACAATTGA
CCCGGTTATTGCAAGGAAAATTTCAAGTCTTGTAAAAGCATATAAAAATAGTTCAGGCACTCCGAAATAC
TTGGTTGGCGTGTTTCGTAATCAACCTAAGGAGGATGTTTTGGCTCTGGTCAATGATTACGGCATTGATA
TCGTCCAACTGCATGGAGATGAGTCGTGGCAAGAATACCAAGAGTTCCTCGGTTTGCCAGTTATTAAAAG
ACTCGTATTTCCAAAAGACTGCAACATACTACTCAGTGCAGCTTCACAGAAACCTCATTCGTTTATTCCC
TTGTTTGATTCAGAAGCAGGTGGGACAGGTGAACTTTTGGATTGGAACTCGATTTCTGACTGGGTTGGAA
GGCAAGAGAGCCCCGAAAGCTTACATTTTATGTTAGCTGGTGGACTGACGCCAGAAAATGTTGGTGATGC
GCTTAGATTAAATGGCGTTATTGGTGTTGATGTAAGCGGAGGTGTGGAGACAAATGGTGTAAAAGACTCT
AACAAAATAGCAAATTTCGTCAAAAATGCTAAGAAATAGGTTATTACTGAGTAGTATTTATTTAAGTATT
GTTTGTGCACTTGCCGATCTATGCGGTGTGAAATACCGCACAGATGCGTAAGGAGAAAATACCGCATCAG
GAAATTGTAAGCGTTAATATTTTGTTAAAATTCGCGTTAAATTTTTGTTAAATCAGCTCATTTTTTAACC
AATAGGCCGAAATCGGCAAAATCCCTTATAAATCAAAAGAATAGACCGAGATAGGGT
[37 nt withheld, positions 2788-2824]
AAAGAACGTGGACTCCAACGTCAAAGG
[49 nt withheld, positions 2852-2900]
T
[91 nt withheld, positions 2902-2992]
G
[124 nt withheld, positions 2994-3117]
CCATTCGCCATTCAGGCTGCGCAACTGTTGGGAAGGGCGATCGGTGCGGGCCTCTTCGCTATTACGCCAG
CTGGCGAAAGGGGGATGTGCTGCAAGGCGATTAAGTTGGGTAACGCCAGGGTTTTCCCAGTCACGACGTT
GTAAAACGACGGCCAGTGCCAAGCTTTCGCGAGCTCGATATCCTTTTGTTGTTTCCGGGTGTACAATATG
GACTTCCTCTTTTCTGGCAACCAAACCCATACATCGGGATTCCTATAATACCTTCGTTGGTCTCCCTAAC
ATGTAGGTGGCGGAGGGGAGATATACAATAGAACAGATACCAGACAAGACATAATGGGCTAAACAAGACT
ACACCAATTACACTGCCTCATTGATGGTGGTACATAACGAACTAATACTGTAGCCCTAGACTTGATAGCC
ATCATCATATCGAAGTTTCACTACCCTTTTTCCATTTGCCATCTATTGAAGTAATAATAGGCGCATGCAA
CTTCTTTTCTTTTTTTTTCTTTTCTCTCTCCCCCGTTGTTGTCTCACCATATCCGCAATGACAAAAAAAT
GATGGAAGACACTAAAGGAAAAAATTAACGACAAAGACAGCACCAACAGATGTCGTTGTTCCAGAGCTGA
TGAGGGGTATCTCGAAGCACACGAAACTTTTTCCTTCCTTCATTCACGCACACTACTCTCTAATGAGCAA
CGGTATACGGCCTTCCTTCCAGTTACTTGAATTTGAAATAAAAAAAAGTTTGCTGTCTTGCTATCAAGTA
TAAATAGACCTGCAATTATTAATCTTTTGTTTCCTCGTCATTGTTCTCGTTCCCTTTCTTCCTTGTTTCT
TTTTCTGCACAATATTTCAAGCTATACCAAGCATACAATCAACTCATATGTGAACAAGTTTGTACAAAAA
AGCAGGCTCTCCAACCACCATGAATTCTATACGAAGTTATTAGGTCTAGAGATCTGTTTAGCTTGCCTCG
TCCCCGCCGGGTCACCCGGCCAGCGACATGGAGGCCCAGAATACCCTCCTTGACAGTCTTGACGTGCGCA
GCTCAGGGGCATGATGTGACTGTCGCCCGTACATTTAGCCCATACATCCCCATGTATAATCATTTGCATC
CATACATTTTGATGGCCGCACGGCGCGAAGCAAAAATTACGGCTCCTCGCTGCAGACCTGCGAGCAGGGA
AACGCTCCCCTCACAGACGCGTTGAATTGTCCCCACGCCGCGCCCCTGTAGAGAAATATAAAAGGTTAGG
ATTTGCCACTGAGGTTCTTCTTTCATATACTTCCTTTTAAAATCTTGCTAGGATACAGTTCTCACATCAC
ATCCGAACATAAACAACCATGGGTAAGGAAAAGACTCACGTTTCGAGGCCGCGATTAAATTCCAACATGG
ATGCTGATTTATATGGGTATAAATGGGCTCGCGATAATGTCGGGCAATCAGGTGCGACAATCTATCGATT
GTATGGGAAGCCCGATGCGCCAGAGTTGTTTCTGAAACATGGCAAAGGTAGCGTTGCCAATGATGTTACA
GATGAGATGGTCAGACTAAACTGGCTGACGGAATTTATGCCTCTTCCGACCATCAAGCATTTTATCCGTA
CTCCTGATGATGCATGGTTACTCACCACTGCGATCCCCGGCAAAACAGCATTCCAGGTATTAGAAGAATA
TCCTGATTCAGGTGAAAATATTGTTGATGCGCTGGCAGTGTTCCTGCGCCGGTTGCATTCGATTCCTGTT
TGTAATTGTCCTTTTAACAGCGATCGCGTATTTCGTCTCGCTCAGGCGCAATCACGAATGAATAACGGTT
TGGTTGATGCGAGTGATTTTGATGACGAGCGTAATGGCTGGCCTGTTGAACAAGTCTGGAAAGAAATGCA
TAAGCTTTTGCCATTCTCACCGGATTCAGTCGTCACTCATGGTGATTTCTCACTTGATAACCTTATTTTT
GACGAGGGGAAATTAATAGGTTGTATTGATGTTGGACGAGTCGGAATCGCAGACCGATACCAGGATCTTG
CCATCCTATGGAACTGCCTCGGTGAGTTTTCTCCTTCATTACAGAAACGGCTTTTTCAAAAATATGGTAT
TGATAATCCTGATATGAATAAATTGCAGTTTCATTTGATGCTCGATGAGTTTTTCTAATCAGTACTGACA
ATAAAAAGATTCTTGTTTTCAAGAACTTGTCATTTGTATAGTTTTTTTATATTGTAGTTGTTCTATTTTA
ATCAAATGTTAGCGTGATTTATATTTTTTTTCGCCTCGACATCATCTGCCCAGATGCGAAGTTAAGTGCG
CAGAAAGTAATATCATGCGTCAATCGTATGTGAATGCTGGTCGCTATACTGCTGTCGATTCGATACTAAC
GCCGCCATCCAGTGTCGAAAACGAGCTCCCGGGTACCCAGCTTTCTTGTACAAAGTGGTTGGTGGTGGCG
GATCCGGTGGAGGTGGATCAATGCAGATTTTCGTCAAGACTTTGACCGGTAAAACCATAACATTGGAAGT
TGAATCTTCCGATACCATCGACAACGTTAAGTCGAAAATTCAAGACAAGGAAGGAATCCCTGGTTACCCA
TACGACGTTCCAGATTATGCTTAGCTGCAGCCAAGCTAATTCCGGGCGAATTTCTTATGATTTATGATTT
TTATTATTAAATAAGTTATAAAAAAAATAAGTGTATACAAATTTTAAAGTGACTCTTAGGTTTTAAAACG
AAAATTCTTATTCTTGAGTAACTCTTTCCTGTAGGTCAGGTTGCTTTCTCAGGTATAGCATGAGGTCGCT
CTTATTGACCACACCTCTACCGGCATGCAAGCTTGGCGTAATCATGGTCATAGCTGTTTCCTGTGTGAAA
TTGTTATCCGCTCACAATTCCACACAACATACGAGCCGGAAGCATAAAGTGTAAAGCCTGGGGTGCCTAA
TGAGTGAGCTAACTCACATTAATTGCGTTGCGCTCACTGCCCGCTTTCCAGTCGGGAAACCTGTCGTGCC
AGCTGCATTAATGAATCGGCCAACGCGCGGGGAGAGGCGGTTTGCGTATTGGGCGCTCTTCCGCTTCCTC
GCTCACTGACTCGCTGCGCTCGGTCGTTCGGCTGCGGCGAGCGGTATCAGCTCACTCAAAGGCGGTAATA
CGGTTATCCACAGAATCAGGGGATAACGCAGGAAAGAACATGTGAGCAAAAGGCCAGCAAAAGGCCAGGA
ACCGTAAAAAGGCCGCGTTGCTGGCGTTTTTCCATAGGCTCCGCCCCCCTGACGAGCATCACAAAAATCG
ACGCTCAAGTCAGAGGTGGCGAAACCCGACAGGACTATAAAGATACCAGGCGTTTCCCCCTGGAAGCTCC
CTCGTGCGCTCTCCTGTTCCGACCCTGCCGCTTACCGGATACCTGTCCGCCTTTCTCCCTTCGGGAAGCG
TGGCGCTTTCTCATAGCTCACGCTGTAGGTATCTCAGTTCGGTGTAGGTCGTTCGCTCCAAGCTGGGCTG
TGTGCACGAACCCCCCGTTCAGCCCGACCGCTGCGCCTTATCCGGTAACTATCGTCTTGAGTCCAACCCG
GTAAGACACGACTTATCGCCACTGGCAGCAGCCACTGGTAACAGGATTAGCAGAGCGAGGTATGTAGGCG
GTGCTACAGAGTTCTTGAAGTGGTGGCCTAACTACGGCTACACTAGAAGAACAGTATTTGGTATCTGCGC
TCTGCTGAAGCCAGTTACCTTCGGAAAAAGAGTTGGTAGCTCTTGATCCGGCAAACAAACCACCGCTGGT
AGCGGTGGTTTTTTTGTTTGCAAGCAGCAGATTACGCGCAGAAAAAAAGGATCTCAAGAAGATCCTTTGA
TCTTTTCTACGGGGTCTGACGCTCAGTGGAACGAAAACTCACGTTAAGGGATTTTGGTCATGAGATTATC
AAAAAGGATCTTCACCTAGATCCTTTTAAATTAAAAATGAAGTTTTAAATCAATCTAAAGTATATATGAG
TAAACTTGGTCTGACAGTTACCAATGCTTAATCAGTGAGGCACCTATCTCAGCGATCTGTCTATTTCGTT
CATCCATAGTTGCCTGACTCCCCGTCGTGTAGATAACTACGATACGGGAGGGCTTACCATCTGGCCCCAG
TGCTGCAATGATACCGCGAGACCCACGCTCACCGGCTCCAGATTTATCAGCAATAAACCAGCCAGCCGGA
AGGGCCGAGCGCAGAAGTGGTCCTGCAACTTTATCCGCCTCCATCCAGTCTATTAATTGTTGCCGGGAAG
CTAGAGTAAGTAGTTCGCCAGTTAATAGTTTGCGCAACGTTGTTGCCATTGCTACAGGCATCGTGGTGTC
ACGCTCGTCGTTTGGTATGGCTTCATTCAGCTCCGGTTCCCAACGATCAAGGCGAGTTACATGATCCCCC
ATGTTGTGCAAAAAAGCGGTTAGCTCCTTCGGTCCTCCGATCGTTGTCAGAAGTAAGTTGGCCGCAGTGT
TATCACTCATGGTTATGGCAGCACTGCATAATTCTCTTACTGTCATGCCATCCGTAAGATGCTTTTCTGT
GACTGGTGAGTACTCAACCAAGTCATTCTGAGAATAGTGTATGCGGCGACCGAGTTGCTCTTGCCCGGCG
TCAATACGGGATAATACCGCGCCACATAGCAGAACTTTAAAAGTGCTCATCATTGGAAAACGTTCTTCGG
GGCGAAAACTCTCAAGGATCTTACCGCTGTTGAGATCCAGTTCGATGTAACCCACTCGTGCACCCAACTG
ATCTTCAGCATCTTTTACTTTCACCAGCGTTTCTGGGTGAGCAAAAACAGGAAGGCAAAATGCCGCAAAA
AAGGGAATAAGGGCGACACGGAAATGTTGAATACTCATACTCTTCCTTTTTCAATATTATTGAAGCATTT
ATCAGGGTTATTGTCTCATGAGCGGATACATATTTGAATGTATTTAGAAAAATAAACAAATAGGGGTTCC
GCGCACATTTCCCCGAAAAGTGCCACCT
